>Addgene plasmid #212703 | pCfB8866 | addgene full sequence | sequence record 424302 | Addgene NGS Result
CTTTTTCCACCCAATTCGGGTCCCAATTGATCCACTACTGGCTTGCCCAAGTTACCCCAGAAATGCCGCC
CCGGATTTCTCCAAAAACCTAATAAGCTTCATGGAACTTGGTGGAAGTGACTTTCTACAGAGTGGAGAGA
ACCGTGGACACGTGGCAATGGCGCTGACCGTGTCCCCGAGCCGAATCGACGTGAGGGGAGAACGGAGTAT
CTGCGGTCATGTGACCTTCCAGAGCGGCGTCGCCAGTGTGCACGCGGTGACCCCCAGTTTGGGTCTCTGT
CACACGCATACTACCTCGGCTCTCCACATGCTGAACTTTATCTTTCGTGGGGATCATACCGAAAGTTGCA
ACTACCAGGTGTATATAAAGCCTGGTAGACTCCCCCCACTTTGGACCTCATCCAACCAAGACACACAAAA
ATGGACCGACTTAACAACCTCGCCACCCAGCTCGAGCAGAACCCCGCCAATTCGTAGATAATGGAATACA
AATGGATATCCAGAGTATACACATGGATAGTATACACTGACACGACAATTCTGTATCTCTTTATGTTAAC
TACTGTGAGGCATTAAATAGAGCTTGATATATAAAATGTTACATTTCACAGTCTGAACTTTTGCAGATTA
CCTAATTTGGTAAGATATTAATTATGAACTGAAAGTTGATGGCATCCCTAAATTTGATGCAACGGAATGC
GTGCGATAGTGAATCATTGCTAACAGATCAAGTAATCGTATCAATCGTTCCACGTCTTATCCAGACTCGA
TTTCCGCCCTAACCTAAGGAAACTGCTGAGTAATTTCGAGGTTGGTTCCTAACAAAAGCCAAGAAACGCG
CCGATGGTTTAGTGGTAAAATCCATCGTTGCCATCGATGGGCCCCCGGTTCGATTCCGGGTCGGCGCAGG
TTGGTTATTTCTCCGATAATTTCACGGGTTTTAGAGCTAGAAATAGCAAGTTAAAATAAGGCTAGTCCGT
TATCAACTTGAAAAAGTGGCACCGAGTCGGTGGTGCTTTTTTTGTGTGGGTACGGTATCGCGTGCATTCG
CGGCCGCATTTAAATCCCCACTTCAGAAGTTCCTATACTTTCTAGAGAATAGGAACTTCACTATAGAGTC
GAATAAGGGCGACACCCCATAATTAGCCCGGGCGAAAGGCCCAGTCTTTCGACTGAGCCTTTCGTTTTAT
TTGATGCCTGGCAGTTCCCTACTCTCGCATGGGGAGTCCCCACACTACCATCGGCGCTACGGCGTTTCAC
TTCTGAGTTCGGCATGGGGTCAGGTGGGACCACCGCGCTACTGCCGCCAGGCAAACAAGGGGTGTTATGA
GCCATATTCAGGTATAAATGGGCTCGCGATAATGTTCAGAATTGGTTAATTGGTTGTAACACTGACCCCT
ATTTGTTTATTTTTCTAAATACATTCAAATATGTATCCGCTCATGAGACAATAACCCTGATAAATGCTTC
AATAATATTGAAAAAGGAAGAATATGAGTATTCAACATTTCCGTGTCGCCCTTATTCCCTTTTTTGCGGC
ATTTTGCCTTCCTGTTTTTGCTCACCCAGAAACGCTGGTGAAAGTAAAAGATGCTGAAGATCAGTTGGGT
GCACGAGTGGGTTACATCGAACTGGATCTCAACAGCGGTAAGATCCTTGAGAGTTTTCGCCCCGAAGAAC
GTTTTCCAATGATGAGCACTTTTAAAGTTCTGCTATGTGGCGCGGTATTATCCCGTATTGACGCCGGGCA
AGAGCAACTCGGTCGCCGCATACACTATTCTCAGAATGACTTGGTTGAGTACTCACCAGTCACAGAAAAG
CATCTTACGGATGGCATGACAGTAAGAGAATTATGCAGTGCTGCCATAACCATGAGTGATAACACTGCGG
CCAACTTACTTCTGACAACGATCGGAGGACCGAAGGAGCTAACCGCTTTTTTGCACAACATGGGGGATCA
TGTAACTCGCCTTGATCGTTGGGAACCGGAGCTGAATGAAGCCATACCAAACGACGAGCGTGACACCACG
ATGCCTGTAGCGATGGCAACAACGTTGCGCAAACTATTAACTGGCGAACTACTTACTCTAGCTTCCCGGC
AACAATTAATAGACTGGATGGAGGCGGATAAAGTTGCAGGACCACTTCTGCGCTCGGCCCTTCCGGCTGG
CTGGTTTATTGCTGATAAATCCGGAGCCGGTGAGCGTGGTTCTCGCGGTATCATCGCAGCGCTGGGGCCA
GATGGTAAGCCCTCCCGTATCGTAGTTATCTACACGACGGGGAGTCAGGCAACTATGGATGAACGAAATA
GACAGATCGCTGAGATAGGTGCCTCACTGATTAAGCATTGGTAAGCAGAGCATTACGCTGACTTGACGGG
ACGGCGCAAGCTCATGACCAAAATCCCTTAACGTGAGTTACGCGCGCGTCGTTCCACTGAGCGTCAGACC
CCGTAGAAAAGATCAAAGGATCTTCTTGAGATCCTTTTTTTCTGCGCGTAATCTGCTGCTTGCAAACAAA
AAAACCACCGCTACCAGCGGTGGTTTGTTTGCCGGATCAAGAGCTACCAACTCTTTTTCCGAAGGTAACT
GGCTTCAGCAGAGCGCAGATACCAAATACTGTTCTTCTAGTGTAGCCGTAGTTAGCCCACCACTTCAAGA
ACTCTGTAGCACCGCCTACATACCTCGCTCTGCTAATCCTGTTACCAGTGGCTGCTGCCAGTGGCGATAA
GTCGTGTCTTACCGGGTTGGACTCAAGACGATAGTTACCGGATAAGGCGCAGCGGTCGGGCTGAACGGGG
GGTTCGTGCACACAGCCCAGCTTGGAGCGAACGACCTACACCGAACTGAGATACCTACAGCGTGAGCTAT
GAGAAAGCGCCACGCTTCCCGAAGGGAGAAAGGCGGACAGGTATCCGGTAAGCGGCAGGGTCGGAACAGG
AGAGCGCACGAGGGAGCTTCCAGGGGGAAACGCCTGGTATCTTTATAGTCCTGTCGGGTTTCGCCACCTC
TGACTTGAGCGTCGATTTTTGTGATGCTCGTCAGGGGGGCGGAGCCTATGGAAAAACGCCAGCAACGCGG
CCTTTTTACGGTTCCTGGCCTTTTGCTGGCCTTTTGCTCACATGTTCTTTCCTGCGTTATCCCCTGATTC
TGTGGATAACCGTATTACCGCCTTTGAGTGAGCTGATACCGCTCGCCGCAGCCGAACGACCGAGCGCAGC
GAGTCAGTGAGCGAGGAAGCGGAAGGCGAGAGTAGGGAACTGCCAGGCATCAAACTAAGCAGAAGGCCCC
TGACGGATGGCCTTTTTGCGTTTCTACAAACTCTTTCTGTGTTGTAAAACGACGGCCAGTCTTAAGCTCG
GGCCCCCTGGGCGGTTCTGATAACGAGTAATCGTTAATCCGCAAATAACGTAAAAACCCGCTTCGGCGGG
TTTTTTTATGGGGGGAGTTTAGGGAAAGAGCATTTGTCAGAATATTTAAGGGCGCCTGTCACTTTGCTTG
ATATATGAGAATTATTTAACCTTATAAATGAGAAAAAAGCAACGCACTTTAAATAAGATACGTTGCTTTT
TCGATTGATGAACACCTATAATTAAACTATTCATCTATTATTTATGATTTTTTGTATATACAATATTTCT
AGTTTGTTAAAGAGAATTAAGAAAATAAATCTCGAAAATAATAAAGGGAAAATCAGTTTTTGATATCAAA
ATTATACATGTCAACGATAATACAAAATATAATACAAACTATAAGATGTTATCAGTATTTATTATGCATT
TAGAATAAATTTTGTGTCGCCCTTATTCGACTCACTATAGAAGTTCCTATTCTCTAGAAAGTATAGGAAC
TTCACTTCATTTTATTTAAATTTGCGGCCGCTATGTCTGATAAAAGGATGTAACATAGGCAAGCTGCTCG
TGAGTGTTGAGTACGAACCTTAGATCCAAATCACCCGCACCCACGGATATACTTGCTTGAATATACAGTA
GTATAAGGAGTTTGGCGCCCGTTTTTTCGAGCCCCACACGTTTCGGTGAGTATGAGCGGCGGCAGATTCG
AGCGTTTCCGGTTTCCGCGGCTGGACGAGAGCCCATGATGGGGGCTCCCACCACCAGCAATCAGGGCCCT
GATTACACACCCACCTGTAATGTCATGCTGTTCATCGTGGTTAATGCTGCTGTGTGCTGTGTGTGTGTGT
TGTTTGGCGCTCATTGTTGCGTTATGCAGCGTACACCACAATATTGGAAGCTTATTAGCCTTTCTATTTT
TTCGTTTGCAAGGCTTAACAACATTGCTGTGGAGAGGGATGGGGATATGGAGGCCGCTGGAGGGAGTCGG
AGAGGCGTTTTGGAGCGGCTTGGCCTGGCGCCCAGCTCGCGAAACGCACCTAGGACCCTTTGGCACGCCG
AAATGTGCCACTTTTCAGTCTAGTAACGCCTTACCTACGTCATTCCATGCATGCATGTTTGCGCCTTTTT
TCCCTTGCCCTTGATCGCCACACAGTACAGTGCACTGTACAGTGGAGGTTTTGGGGGGGTCTTAGATGGG
AGCTAAAAGCGGCCTAGCGGTACACTAGTGGGATTGTATGGAGTGGCATGGAGCCTAGGTGGAGCCTGAC
AGGACGCACGACCGGCTAGCCCGTGACAGACGATGGGTGGCTCCTGTTGTCCACCGCGTACAAATGTTTG
GGCCAAAGTCTTGTCAGCCTTGCTTGCGAACCTAATTCCCAATTTTGTCACTTCGCACCCCCATTGATCG
AGCCCTAACCCCTGCCCATCAGGCAATCCAATTAAGCTCGCATTGTCTGCCTTGTTTAGTTTGGCTCCTG
CCCGTTTCGGCGTCCACTTGCACAAACACAAACAAGCATTATATATAAGGCTCGTCTCTCCCTCCCAACC
ACACTCACTTTTTTGCCCGTCTTCCCTTGCTAACACAAAAGTCAAGAACACAAACAACCACCCCAACCCC
CTTACACACAAGACATATCTACAGCAATGGGTACTACTTTGGATGATACTGCTTACAGATACAGAACTTC
TGTTCCAGGTGATGCTGAAGCTATTGAAGCTTTGGATGGTTCTTTCACTACTGACACTGTTTTCAGAGTT
ACTGCTACTGGTGATGGTTTCACTTTGAGAGAAGTTCCAGTTGATCCACCATTGACTAAGGTTTTTCCAG
ATGATGAATCCGATGACGAATCTGATGATGGTGAAGATGGTGATCCAGATTCTAGAACTTTTGTTGCTTA
TGGTGATGACGGTGACTTGGCTGGTTTTGTTGTTGTTTCTTATTCTGGTTGGAATAGAAGATTGACCGTC
GAAGATATTGAAGTTGCTCCAGAACATAGAGGTCATGGTGTTGGTAGAGCTTTGATGGGTTTGGCTACTG
AATTTGCTAGAGAAAGAGGTGCTGGTCATTTGTGGTTGGAAGTTACTAATGTTAACGCTCCAGCTATTCA
TGCCTATAGAAGAATGGGTTTTACCTTGTGTGGTTTGGATACTGCATTATACGATGGTACTGCATCAGAT
GGTGAACAAGCCTTGTATATGTCTATGCCATGTCCATGATCATGTAATTAGTTATGTCACGCTTACATTC
ACGCCCTCCCCCCACATCCGCTCTAACCGAAAAGGAAGGAGTTAGACAACCTGAAGTCTAGGTCCCTATT
TATTTTTTTATAGTTATGTTAGTATTAAGAACGTTATTTATATTTCAAATTTTTCTTTTTTTTCTGTACA
GACGCGTGTACGCATGTAACATTATACTGAAAACCTTGCTTGAGAAGGTTTTGGGACGCTCGAGCAGGCT
TGGAGGCGACGTGGCAGTGGCTCGCGGGAGGATCGGCGGGAAACTCCGGGATATCCGTCGAGAGTTTACA
CGTGAATGGGCAGCGCAATCCGTTGACGACGATACGACTGGCAAAGTAGCGACGATACCTGCCAGACAGG
TGACATGTGCAGGCCGCACTAACAAGGAAACGGGCGCTGGGGGGGGCGGGCTTCTAGACTTTGCCCTTGA
ACAGGAATCTAGTGGGGGCTTGTCTTTCCGCCAATGGGGGAGCGCCTGTTGAGCGACCGTGCATGCTGGA
ACGCCAAGTGTATGTACAGCTGGTGGTCTCGCAGCGGTATGTGACGGGACTTACATCTCTCGTTTTTTCA
TGACCACGTTTTCACAGGCTCGGAGGTACGTTAAAGTTTTGAAGGCTGCATCTGAACCGAGGTATGGGGG
AGTTTGAAGAGCAACAGTGTTGGGGCTGAGGGGGCCAAGATCGGGGCAAGCAGAGGTCTTAGATCAATTG
TGGGGATCCCAAAGGGCTCGTTATCAC
Features (pLannotate 1.2.2; 14 found; start..end, strand, type, name):
    837..907     +  ncRNA          tRNA: Accession: RF00005 - tRNA
    938..1012    +  misc_RNA       gRNA scaffold: guide RNA scaffold for the Streptococcus pyogenes CRISPR/Cas9 system
   1076..1109    -  protein_bind   FRT (minimal): supports FLP-mediated excision but not integration (Turan and Bode, 2011) FLP recombinase from the Saccharomyces cerevisiae 2μ plasmid
   1153..1193    -  terminator     rrnB T1 terminator (fragment): transcription terminator T1 from the E. coli rrnB gene
   1195..1310    -  ncRNA          5S rRNA: Accession: RF00001 - 5S ribosomal RNA
   1341..1365    +  CDS            KanR (fragment): aminoglycoside phosphotransferase; aph(3')-Ia; confers resistance to kanamycin
   1395..1491    +  promoter       AmpR promoter (fragment): bla
   1494..2354    +  CDS            AmpR: β-lactamase; bla; confers resistance to ampicillin, carbenicillin, and related antibiotics
   2476..3064    +  rep_origin     ori: high-copy-number ColE1/pMB1/pBR322/pUC origin of replication
   3289..3306    +  terminator     rrnB T2 terminator (fragment): transcription terminator T2 from the E. coli rrnB gene
   3331..3350    -  CDS            lacZα (fragment): LacZα fragment of β-galactosidase; lacZ fragment
   3820..3853    +  protein_bind   FRT (minimal): supports FLP-mediated excision but not integration (Turan and Bode, 2011) FLP recombinase from the Saccharomyces cerevisiae 2μ plasmid
   5003..5566    +  CDS            sta: STA_STRLA - Experimental evidence at protein level: Swiss-Prot protein existence level 1. Involved in resistance to streptothricin, a broad-spectrum antibiotic produced by streptomycetes. Detoxifies streptothricin via acetylation of the beta amino group of the first beta-lysyl moiety of streptothricin. From Streptomyces lavendulae.
   5570..5803    +  terminator     CYC1 terminator (fragment): S. cerevisiae CYC1; transcription terminator for CYC1
