[The description below was written by a language model from this plasmid's Addgene catalogue record and pLannotate feature annotations shown in this document.]
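Description:
pCfB8866 is a 6.3 kb yeast guide-RNA plasmid built on a custom backbone by Gibson assembly. It was made for CRISPR/Cas9 genome engineering of Yarrowia lipolytica, the host named in the associated publication on combinatorial, iterative metabolic engineering for betanin biosynthesis. In E. coli it is maintained as a high-copy plasmid through a ColE1/pUC-type origin and selected with ampicillin via a full-length β-lactamase gene with its native promoter. In yeast, selection is by nourseothricin ("Nat"). This matches the annotated streptothricin acetyltransferase coding sequence from Streptomyces, which is followed by a CYC1 terminator fragment. The promoter driving this marker is not annotated, and no yeast replication element appears in the feature table, so the record does not show how the plasmid is maintained in yeast.

The payload is a single guide RNA directed at a genomic integration site called F3. The annotation shows a tRNA element immediately upstream of a Streptococcus pyogenes Cas9 gRNA scaffold, with a short gap between them that would hold the spacer. This layout is typical of tRNA-gRNA fusions, in which the tRNA supplies RNA polymerase III promoter activity and endogenous tRNA processing releases the mature guide. The spacer sequence itself is listed as unknown. No Cas9 gene is annotated, so the nuclease presumably comes from the host strain or a separate construct. Cutting at F3 would then promote insertion of a separately supplied expression cassette at that locus.

Two minimal FRT sites are also detected, along with short fragments of rrnB terminators, 5S rRNA, KanR and lacZα. These look like backbone remnants, and the record assigns them no function.
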