Addgene plasmid #212703: pCfB8866
Purpose: gRNA targeting to the intergradtion site F3
Depositing lab: Irina Borodina. Depositing organization: Danmarks Tekniske Universitet. Publication: Combinatorial iterative method for metabolic engineering of Yarrowia lipolytica: application for betanin biosynthesis. Jiang W, Wang S, Avila P, Jorgensen TS, Yang Z, Borodina I. Metab Eng. 2024 Sep 9:S1096-7176(24)00110-1. doi: 10.1016/j.ymben.2024.09.003. PubMed 39260817.
Backbone
  Vector backbone: custom backbone
  Vector type: Yeast Expression
  Selectable markers: Nat
Growth in bacteria
  Bacterial resistance: Ampicillin, 100 μg/mL
  Growth temperature: 37°C
  Growth strain: DH5alpha
  Copy number: High Copy
Gene/Insert
  Gene/Insert name: gRNA targeting to the intergradtion site F3
  gRNA/shRNA sequence: Unknown
  Species: Other
  Cloning method: Gibson Cloning
Terms and licenses: Academic/Nonprofit Terms; Industry Terms: Not Available to Industry
How to cite: pCfB8866 was a gift from Irina Borodina (Addgene plasmid # 212703 ; http://n2t.net/addgene:212703 ; RRID:Addgene_212703)
